>Addgene plasmid #172147 | pJH126 | addgene full sequence | sequence record 338789 | Addgene NGS Result
GGGGAATTGTTATCCGCTCACAATTCCCCTATAGTGAGTCGTATTAATTTCGATTATGCGGCCGTGTACA
ATACGATTACTTTCTGTTCGACTTAAGCATTATGCGGCCGCAAGCTTGTCGACCTGCAGGCGCGCCGAGC
TCGAATTCGGATCCTGGCTGTGGTGATGATGGTGATGGCTGCTGCCCATGGTATATCTCCTTATTAAAGT
TAAACAAAATTATTTCTACAGGGGAATTGTTATCCGCTCACAATTCCCCTATAGTGAGTCGTATTAATTT
CCTAATGCAGGAGTCGCATAAGGGAGAGCGTCGAGATCCCGGACACCATCGAATGGCGCAAAACCTTTCG
CGGTATGGCATGATAGCGCCCGGAAGAGAGTCAATTCAGGGTGGTGAATGTGAAACCAGTAACGTTATAC
GATGTCGCAGAGTATGCCGGTGTCTCTTATCAGACCGTTTCCCGCGTGGTGAACCAGGCCAGCCACGTTT
CTGCGAAAACGCGGGAAAAAGTGGAAGCGGCGATGGCGGAGCTGAATTACATTCCCAACCGCGTGGCACA
ACAACTGGCGGGCAAACAGTCGTTGCTGATTGGCGTTGCCACCTCCAGTCTGGCCCTGCACGCGCCGTCG
CAAATTGTCGCGGCGATTAAATCTCGCGCCGATCAACTGGGTGCCAGCGTGGTGGTGTCGATGGTAGAAC
GAAGCGGCGTCGAAGCCTGTAAAGCGGCGGTGCACAATCTTCTCGCGCAACGCGTCAGTGGGCTGATCAT
TAACTATCCGCTGGATGACCAGGATGCCATTGCTGTGGAAGCTGCCTGCACTAATGTTCCGGCGTTATTT
CTTGATGTCTCTGACCAGACACCCATCAACAGTATTATTTTCTCCCATGAAGACGGTACGCGACTGGGCG
TGGAGCATCTGGTCGCATTGGGTCACCAGCAAATCGCGCTGTTAGCGGGCCCATTAAGTTCTGTCTCGGC
GCGTCTGCGTCTGGCTGGCTGGCATAAATATCTCACTCGCAATCAAATTCAGCCGATAGCGGAACGGGAA
GGCGACTGGAGTGCCATGTCCGGTTTTCAACAAACCATGCAAATGCTGAATGAGGGCATCGTTCCCACTG
CGATGCTGGTTGCCAACGATCAGATGGCGCTGGGCGCAATGCGCGCCATTACCGAGTCCGGGCTGCGCGT
TGGTGCGGACATCTCGGTAGTGGGATACGACGATACCGAAGACAGCTCATGTTATATCCCGCCGTTAACC
ACCATCAAACAGGATTTTCGCCTGCTGGGGCAAACCAGCGTGGACCGCTTGCTGCAACTCTCTCAGGGCC
AGGCGGTGAAGGGCAATCAGCTGTTGCCCGTCTCACTGGTGAAAAGAAAAACCACCCTGGCGCCCAATAC
GCAAACCGCCTCTCCCCGCGCGTTGGCCGATTCATTAATGCAGCTGGCACGACAGGTTTCCCGACTGGAA
AGCGGGCAGTGAGCGCAACGCAATTAATGTAAGTTAGCTCACTCATTAGGCACCGGGATCTCGACCGATG
CCCTTGAGAGCCTTCAACCCAGTCAGCTCCTTCCGGTGGGCGCGGGGCATGACTAACATGAGAATTACAA
CTTATATCGTATGGGGCTGACTTCAGGTGCTACATTTGAAGAGATAAATTGCACTGAAATCTAGAGCGGT
TCAGTAGAAAAGATCAAAGGATCTTCTTGAGATCCTTTTTTTCTGCGCGTAATCTTTTGCCCTGTAAACG
AAAAAACCACCTGGGGAGGTGGTTTGATCGAAGGTTAAGCAGTTCCCCAACTGACTTAACCTTCGAAAAA
ACCACCTGGGGAGGTGGTTTGATCGAAGGTTAAGTCAGTTGGGGAACTGCTTAACCGTGGTAACTGGCTT
TCGCAGAGCACAGCAACCAAATCTGTCCTTCCAGTGTAGCCGGACTTTGGCGCACACTTCAAGAGCAACC
GCGTGTTTAGCTAAACAAATCCTCTGCGAACTCCCAGTTACCAATGGCTGCTGCCAGTGGCGTTTTACCG
TGCTTTTCCGGGTTGGACTCAAGTGAACAGTTACCGGATAAGGCGCAGCAGTCGGGCTGAACGGGGAGTT
CTTGCTTACAGCCCAGCTTGGAGCGAACGACCTACACCGAGCCGAGATACCAGTGTGTGAGCTATGAGAA
AGCGCCACACTTCCCGTAAGGGAGAAAGGCGGAACAGGTATCCGGTAAACGGCAGGGTCGGAACAGGAGA
GCGCAAGAGGGAGCGACCCGCCGGAAACGGTGGGGATCTTTAAGTCCTGTCGGGTTTCGCCCGTACTGTC
AGATTCATGGTTGAGCCTCACGGCTCCCACAGATGCACCGGAAAAGCGTCTGTTTATGTGAACTCTGGCA
GGAGGGCGGAGCCTATGGAAAAACGCCACCGGCGCGGCCCTGCTGTTTTGCCTCACATGTTAGTCCCCTG
CTTATCCACGGAATCTGTGGGTAACTTTGTATGTGTCCGCAGCGCCCGCCGCAGTCTCACGCCCGGAGCG
TAGCGACCGAGTGAGCTAGCTATTTGTTTATTTTTCTAAATACATTCAAATATGTATCCGCTCATGAGAC
AATAACCCTGATAAATGCTTCAATAATATTGAAAAAGGAAGAGTATGAGGGAAGCGGTGATCGCCGAAGT
ATCGACTCAACTATCAGAGGTAGTTGGCGTCATCGAGCGCCATCTCGAACCGACGTTGCTGGCCGTACAT
TTGTACGGCTCCGCAGTGGATGGCGGCCTGAAGCCACACAGTGATATTGATTTGCTGGTTACGGTGACCG
TAAGGCTTGATGAAACAACGCGGCGAGCTTTGATCAACGACCTTTTGGAAACTTCGGCTTCCCCTGGAGA
GAGCGAGATTCTCCGCGCTGTAGAAGTCACCATTGTTGTGCACGACGACATCATTCCGTGGCGTTATCCA
GCTAAGCGCGAACTGCAATTTGGAGAATGGCAGCGCAATGACATTCTTGCAGGTATCTTCGAGCCAGCCA
CGATCGACATTGATCTGGCTATCTTGCTGACAAAAGCAAGAGAACATAGCGTTGCCTTGGTAGGTCCAGC
GGCGGAGGAACTCTTTGATCCGGTTCCTGAACAGGATCTATTTGAGGCGCTAAATGAAACCTTAACGCTA
TGGAACTCGCCGCCCGACTGGGCTGGCGATGAGCGAAATGTAGTGCTTACGTTGTCCCGCATTTGGTACA
GCGCAGTAACCGGCAAAATCGCGCCGAAGGATGTCGCTGCCGACTGGGCAATGGAGCGCCTGCCGGCCCA
GTATCAGCCCGTCATACTTGAAGCTAGACAGGCTTATCTTGGACAAGAAGAAGATCGCTTGGCCTCGCGC
GCAGATCAGTTGGAAGAATTTGTCCACTACGTGAAAGGCGAGATCACCAAGGTAGTCGGCAAATAATGTC
TAACAATTCGTTCAAGCCGAGGGGCCGCAAGATCCGGCCACGATGACCCGGTCGTCGGTTCAGGGCAGGG
TCGTTAAATAGCCGCTTATGTCTATTGCTGGTTTACCGGTTTATTGACTACCGGAAGCAGTGTGACCGTG
TGCTTCTCAAATGCCTGAGGTTTCAGCAAAAAACCCCTCAAGACCCGTTTAGAGGCCCCAAGGGGTTATG
CTAGTTATTGCTCAGCGGTGGCAGCAGCCTAGGTTAATTAAGCTGCGCTAGTAGACGAGTCCATGTGCTG
GCGTTCAAATTTCGCAGCAGCGGTTTCTTTACCAGACTCGAGGGTACCGACGTCAGCGATCGCGTGGCCG
GCCGATATCCAATTGAGATCTGCCATATGTATATTTACAAAATGCTATACAGCATAGAAGCAGTTCCAAT
ACCCAGAGGTTCCATAATCAACTCCACCCCGTATTTTTCTTGAAGTTCACGGCTGATCGCGCAAGGGATA
CCGGGCGTAGAGATGACACAATTGTCGCTGATGACAGACTCTGGTACTGTATCAGCACACGGGGTCGCCT
CAAAAATGATTGAGAAGCGACGGGGATTCTCAGGCTCGAAAGGTGTGATCCCAAGGTCTGATACAGTCTT
TTCTAACAACGCCTTATCCGCGTCGTACCCATACACACGAAACCCCTTATTAACCAAATGTGCAGCGCCT
GGAAACCCCACTTTTCCAAGCCCGACGGCAAGCACATCTTTGGAATCGGCTTTCATATAGCGCGAGGCGA
TCTCCGCGTAGATAATTCCGGTACACGGTTGATTATTAGCGATCTTGCCGTTCTTTAAATTGTGTGCAAG
AAACGTATTATCATCTGCCATAAGAATAATTTGTGCTCCATTACGGACCGCCTCATAGTAGCCACTAACG
TCTGGCATGGTCGTCACGAATGAGTCAAATCCAAAGTACTCAGTGATCGCACGAAGACTTTCAGAAAAGT
TGCCAATGATGCCGTTGCCACTAGTTACCGGGACGATACCGACCTTCTCACAGCATGGAGTAGTCCCATA
GAAATCTTTACAAACTCCCTTGATATCTAACCCAGTCACACGACGTACCGTAGAATCGGCTTCGTGAAGT
TGACGGTTAATGTTCTCCAGGTCCTCGGGAGTCAACAAAGCCATTTTTTATCTCCTTTTTCTGTTTTAAA
CAAATTTTACTTTGGGCAAATTTTTATTCTTATCCGATTTTTGCCATTTTAAACGGCTGCCCCGAAGCGG
TCCTTCAAAATCAGCAAACCAGTGCGCTTTTTGTTTTCGGCTTCCTCACGGTCCTTTCCCCAAAAGACAA
GCGTAAACACGGGGTCCTCTCCGCGACATAAAAAGATTTCAATTCCTGGTTCTTCATAGTATTTCCCATA
GTCATTCCCCATCGACAGAACCTGCTCACCTACTGGGATCAGGGCCCCATTTTCTGCAAGCATCAGGTGC
TCGTAGATACAGTAGCGGTCCTCTGGAAGGGTTTTAACTTCCTCCACCCCTTCTCCAAAGGCACGAAACA
ACAGCTCAATTAAATTCACTCCCGACGAATAATACACGGCTGTGGGGGTCTGGGAGGGGAAACGTGAATC
AATTTCAATGACCTTCAAACCTTGCGGGCCCGAAATTGCTTCAACGTCCATGATCCCCTTCAAAGGCAGG
TTGGCCGCTAAAGAATAGCTGATCTCACGGAAAGACAAATCAGATGGCAGGGGAGTTACCATATGGCAGT
CATAGGTGCGGTCGATGTGAATAAGTGTCTCTTTAACAACTGCAAAGTGGGTACCGTCCCCGATTACTTC
AAGTGAAATAACCTCACCTTCCACATACTCTTCTACCAGCATGCCGGGCTCCAATTCTCCCAGTTCTTCT
TCATCGTAGATAATGCGAGCACCAACCGACGAGCTTTCGCACGGTGGCTTAACGAAGTATGGAGGACGAC
CAGGTTTGTCTTGCGGTGTCGGAATGCCGATGGAACGGAAATACTCTTTCGATTTCTTCTTATCGCGCGA
GATGCGGTAAGCCTCAAAATCGAACAGTACTGGGCAAGAAAATTCCTCTTTTACACTACTTAAGAATTTA
ATACATTCTAAGTTTTCGTTGACGGGCAAGATAGCGTCTACATTTTTGCTGATTTCAAGAAGTTTCTCTG
GTTCCTTGATAACATCAAAACAATGAAACTCGTCTGCGTAATTGCGGATAAGAGCTTGGGGGTTCTTGTC
GATAACCACTACTTTCATATCGGCTTTTTTAGACAGATACGCGGCCTCAAAACCCTGCAATTTACCACCA
ATCAGGCAGATGGTTTTCATTTTTCCTCCTTATTAGCAGCGCAGTACAGTCTCGAATTCCGCCTGTGGCG
CTGGTTCCATGCCCATTCCCTCAAGGCGCTTGATGACGCTTTTAATGTCGCGGTCGCGCTCTTCCAGGTC
ACGATCGTAGTTAGCAACTCCCTCAAGTTTTGAATCACTAGGAAGGATGCTAGTCACGATATTAGCACCT
GCGTTAAGACGGTGTACCATCCCGTCGATCCCTTCCAGGTCCAACGACGCGGGGATTAAGCACTTCGGAA
AGATCAGACGCAAGATCGCAATGATTTTCAGTTCGCTCAGGTTACTATTTTCCTTAAAACGCTCAAGGGG
AGTTCCTTCCTGGGGTAAGAAAGTCATCACGCGAACCATGTCGGGATCATTTGATTTCATGCCGCGTAAA
GATTTGATCGTTGACTCGATATCGTTCCCGACTCCCGTTAAGATACCGTCTTCAATGCAATACCCTTGTT
CTTTAGCAAAACGACGAGTATTGTAGCGCCCCTTGAACGACTGACCTACGCGCAACTTCTCGTACAACTC
TTGATCATAGGTTTCTTGATATAAGGCGAAGAAATTAGCTCCCTTTTCGCGTGCTTTTAAAAGGGTAGCA
TTATCCATTACTCCTGGCGAAATCATGATTGGAAGTCCAAGCTCATTCTTAACCATTTGGACCAGCTCCA
CGAAGCGATCAGGTTCCTCGTAATAATAGGGATCCTCCCCCATAGTCAGATCAATCATATGGAAACCCGC
ACCTTTAAGGGCCTTGCAAGTCTCTTTGATTTCTTCGCGGGACAAACGATAGCGGTTAATCTCGTTTTTG
CAGTTATAATAGCAAAACGCACATTGGTTTTTGCAGTATGTGCTGAAGTAGATAAAACAGTTCAGGAATA
CGCGATTTCCAAAGTAATGGTTGCGTACTTTACGTGCGACGTAATACAGCTTTTCCAATTCTTCTTCCGA
TTCCAGGCTAAGCAAAGCGCGTAAATCGTCGTCAGATAACTGAAATCCTTCAATAATTTTTTCGCCAAAA
CGATCCAGATCTTCAGTCGCCATCTTCTTAATCATATGACCACCAATCTGTTCTCTGTGAGCCTCAATAA
TATCGTTATCCTCCATGTCCAAATCTTCAGGGGTCTGATCAGCTTGAATTCTAATACCGTCGTACAAGAA
TCTTAAGGAGTCCATTTCCTTACCCTGTCTTTTAGCGAACGCTTCCATCAGCCTTCTTAAAGGAGTGGTC
TTTTTGATCTTGAAGAAGATCTCTGAAGACCCATCGGACACCTTTAAATTGATGTGAGTCTCAGGCTTGA
CTTCTGGCTTGACCTCTGGCTTAGCTTCTTGATTGACTTCTGAGTCCGACATGCTGCTGCCCATCATCTC
CTTCTTATACTTAACTAATATACTAAGAT
Features (pLannotate 1.2.2; 21 found; start..end, strand, type, name):
      3..27      -  protein_bind   lac operator: The lac repressor binds to the lac operator to inhibit transcription in E. coli. This inhibition can be relieved by adding lactose or isopropyl-β-D-thiogalactopyranoside (IPTG). lac repressor encoded by lacI
     28..46      -  promoter       T7 promoter: promoter for bacteriophage T7 RNA polymerase
    196..218     -  RBS            RBS: efficient ribosome binding site from bacteriophage T7 gene 10 (Olins and Rangwala, 1989)
    233..257     -  protein_bind   lac operator: The lac repressor binds to the lac operator to inhibit transcription in E. coli. This inhibition can be relieved by adding lactose or isopropyl-β-D-thiogalactopyranoside (IPTG). lac repressor encoded by lacI
    258..276     -  promoter       T7 promoter: promoter for bacteriophage T7 RNA polymerase
    279..314     +  CDS            TcR (fragment): tetracycline efflux protein; tet; confers resistance to tetracycline
    322..399     +  promoter       lacI promoter: lacI
    400..1482    +  CDS            lacI: lac repressor; lacI; The lac repressor binds to the lac operator to inhibit transcription in E. coli. This inhibition can be relieved by adding lactose or isopropyl-β-D-thiogalactopyranoside (IPTG).
   1495..1516    +  protein_bind   CAP binding site: CAP binding activates transcription in the presence of cAMP. E. coli catabolite activator protein
   1531..1595    +  CDS            TcR (fragment): tetracycline efflux protein; tet; confers resistance to tetracycline
   1692..1789    +  rep_origin     CloDF13 ori (fragment): Plasmids containing the CloDF13 (CDF) origin of replication can be propagated in E. coli cells that contain additional plasmids with compatible origins.
   1814..2495    +  rep_origin     CloDF13 ori (fragment): Plasmids containing the CloDF13 (CDF) origin of replication can be propagated in E. coli cells that contain additional plasmids with compatible origins.
   2543..2634    +  promoter       AmpR promoter: bla
   2635..3426    +  CDS            SmR: aminoglycoside adenylyltransferase (Murphy, 1985); aadA; confers resistance to spectinomycin and streptomycin
   3597..3644    -  terminator     T7 terminator: transcription terminator for bacteriophage T7 RNA polymerase
   3652..3669    -  CDS            SET1 (fragment): solubility-enhancement tag derived from T7 phage gene 10B
   3699..3740    -  CDS            S-Tag (fragment): affinity and epitope tag derived from pancreatic ribonuclease A
   3818..4594    -  CDS            pylD: PYLD_METAC - Experimental evidence at protein level: Swiss-Prot protein existence level 1. Likely catalyzes the NAD(P)-dependent oxidative deamination of (3R)-3-methyl-D-ornithyl-N6-L-lysine, resulting in the formation of pyrrolysine after spontaneous dehydration and cyclization of the intermediate. Is required for the biosynthesis of pyrrolysine. From Methanosarcina acetivorans (strain ATCC 35395 / DSM 2834 / JCM 12185 / C2A).
   4672..5760    -  CDS            pylC: PYLC_METAC - Experimental evidence at protein level: Swiss-Prot protein existence level 1. Likely catalyzes the ATP-dependent ligation between (2R,3R)- 3-methylornithine and L-lysine, leading to (3R)-3-methyl-D-ornithyl-N6- L-lysine. Is required for the biosynthesis of pyrrolysine. From Methanosarcina acetivorans (strain ATCC 35395 / DSM 2834 / JCM 12185 / C2A).
   5776..6825    -  CDS            pylB: PYLB_METAC - Experimental evidence at protein level: Swiss-Prot protein existence level 1. Catalyzes the isomerization of L-lysine to (2R,3R)-3- methylornithine via a radical-based mechanism (Probable). Is required for the biosynthesis of pyrrolysine. From Methanosarcina acetivorans (strain ATCC 35395 / DSM 2834 / JCM 12185 / C2A).
   6829..7122    -  CDS            SUMO: cleavable ubiquitin-like protein tag; S. cerevisiae SMT3 (truncated)
