[The description below was written by a language model from this plasmid's Addgene catalogue record and pLannotate feature annotations shown in this document.]
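Description:
pJH126 is a 7,169-nt bacterial expression plasmid for E. coli that carries the pyrrolysine biosynthetic operon pylBCD. The catalogue lists the backbone as pBR322 and the copy number as high. The insert name (pCDF.SUMO-B.(SD4).CD) and the annotated sequence instead point to a pCDF-type Duet-style vector: replication comes from the CloDF13 (CDF) origin, which is compatible with other common E. coli origins and so allows co-maintenance with additional plasmids, and only two short tetracycline-resistance gene fragments match pBR322-type sequence. Selection is by spectinomycin through the aadA (SmR) aminoglycoside adenylyltransferase gene driven by the AmpR promoter. A lacI gene with its own promoter supplies the lac repressor.

The payload lies on the reverse strand. A T7 promoter with an adjacent lac operator sits just upstream of a yeast SMT3-derived SUMO tag, which is placed directly 5′ of pylB as an N-terminal tag. pylC and pylD follow, with matches to the Methanosarcina acetivorans proteins, although the record lists the insert as synthetic. According to the record, a ribosome binding site was inserted for pylC. A residual S-Tag fragment and a T7 terminator close the unit. A second T7 promoter/lac operator pair with a T7 gene 10 RBS is also annotated further upstream, consistent with a dual-cassette parent vector. Expression therefore depends on a host supplying T7 RNA polymerase and should be IPTG-inducible. PylB, PylC and PylD together convert lysine to pyrrolysine.

The stated purpose is a microscopy inclusion body assay, from work on improving pyrrolysine biosynthesis by directed evolution. The record does not describe how the assay is read out, and no fluorescent reporter is annotated on this plasmid.
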