Addgene plasmid #172147: pJH126
Purpose: Microscopy inclusion body assay
Depositing lab: Matthew Bennett. Depositing organization: Rice University. Publication: Improved pyrrolysine biosynthesis through phage assisted non-continuous directed evolution of the complete pathway. Ho JML, Miller CA, Smith KA, Mattia JR, Bennett MR. Nat Commun. 2021 Jun 24;12(1):3914. doi: 10.1038/s41467-021-24183-9. PubMed 34168131.
Backbone
  Vector backbone: pBR322
  Vector type: Bacterial Expression
Growth in bacteria
  Bacterial resistance: Spectinomycin, 50 μg/mL
  Growth temperature: 37°C
  Growth strain: NEB Stable
  Copy number: High Copy
Gene/Insert
  Gene/Insert name: pCDF.SUMO-B.(SD4).CD
  Species: Synthetic
  Mutation: PylBCD operon (SUMO tag inserted for PylB; RBS inserted for PylC)
  Cloning method: Gibson Cloning
Terms and licenses: Academic/Nonprofit Terms; Industry Terms: Not Available to Industry
How to cite: pJH126 was a gift from Matthew Bennett (Addgene plasmid # 172147 ; http://n2t.net/addgene:172147 ; RRID:Addgene_172147)
